>Addgene plasmid #119683 | pBMN mCherry-OPTN(D474N) | addgene full sequence | sequence record 232992 | Addgene NGS Result
CAATGTGCATGAATGCTGCAATATTCCTGTTACCAAAGCTAGTATAAATAAAAATAGATAAACGTGGAAA
TTACTTAGAGTTTCTGTCATTAACGTTTCCTTCCTCAGTTGACAACATAAATGCGCTGCTGAGAAGCCAG
TTTGCATCTGTCAGGATCAATTTCCCATTATGCCAGTCATATTAATTACTAGTCAATTAGTTGATTTTTA
TTTTTGACATATACATGTGAAAGACCCCACCTGTAGGTTTGGCAAGCTAGCTTAAGTAACGCCATTTTGC
AAGGCATGGAAAAATACATAACTGAGAATAGAAAAGTTCAGATCAAGGTCAGGAACAGATGGAACAGCTG
AATATGGGCCAAACAGGATATCTGTGGTAAGCAGTTCCTGCCCCGGCTCAGGGCCAAGAACAGATGGAAC
AGCTGAATATGGGCCAAACAGGATATCTGTGGTAAGCAGTTCCTGCCCCGGCTCAGGGCCAAGAACAGAT
GGTCCCCAGATGCGGTCCAGCCCTCAGCAGTTTCTAGAGAACCATCAGATGTTTCCAGGGTGCCCCAAGG
ACCTGAAATGACCCTGTGCCTTATTTGAACTAACCAATCAGTTCGCTTCTCGCTTCTGTTCGCGCGCTTC
TGCTCCCCGAGCTCAATAAAAGAGCCCACAACCCCTCACTCGGCGCGCCAGTCCTCCGATTGACTGAGTC
GCCCGGGTACCCGTGTATCCAATAAACCCTCTTGCAGTTGCATCCGACTTGTGGTCTCGCTGTTCCTTGG
GAGGGTCTCCTCTGAGTGATTGACTACCCGTCAGCGGGGGTCTTTCATTTGGGGGCTCGTCCGGGATCGG
GAGACCCCTGCCCAGGGACCACCGACCCACCACCGGGAGGTAAGCTGGCCAGCAACTTATCTGTGTCTGT
CCGATTGTCTAGTGTCTATGACTGATTTTATGCGCCTGCGTCGGTACTAGTTAGCTAACTAGCTCTGTAT
CTGGCGGACCCGTGGTGGAACTGACGAGTTCGGAACACCCGGCCGCAACCCTGGGAGACGTCCCAGGGAC
TTCGGGGGCCGTTTTTGTGGCCCGACCTGAGTCCAAAAATCCCGATCGTTTTGGACTCTTTGGTGCACCC
CCCTTAGAGGAGGGATATGTGGTTCTGGTAGGAGACGAGAACCTAAAACAGTTCCCGCCTCCGTCTGAAT
TTTTGCTTTCGGTTTGGGACCGAAGCCGCGCCGCGCGTCTTGTCTGCTGCAGCATCGTTCTGTGTTGTCT
CTGTCTGACTGTGTTTCTGTATTTGTCTGAAAATATGGGCCCGGGCCAGACTGTTACCACTCCCTTAAGT
TTGACCTTAGGTCACTGGAAAGATGTCGAGCGGATCGCTCACAACCAGTCGGTAGATGTCAAGAAGAGAC
GTTGGGTTACCTTCTGCTCTGCAGAATGGCCAACCTTTAACGTCGGATGGCCGCGAGACGGCACCTTTAA
CCGAGACCTCATCACCCAGGTTAAGATCAAGGTCTTTTCACCTGGCCCGCATGGACACCCAGACCAGGTC
CCCTACATCGTGACCTGGGAAGCCTTGGCTTTTGACCCCCCTCCCTGGGTCAAGCCCTTTGTACACCCTA
AGCCTCCGCCTCCTCTTCCTCCATCCGCCCCGTCTCTCCCCCTTGAACCTCCTCGTTCGACCCCGCCTCG
ATCCTCCCTTTATCCAGCCCTCACTCCTTCTCTAGGCGCCCCCATATGGCCATATGAGATCTTATATGGG
GCACCCCCGCCCCTTGTAAACTTCCCTGACCCTGACATGACAAGAGTTACTAACAGCCCCTCTCTCCAAG
CTCACTTACAGGCTCTCTACTTAGTCCAGCACGAAGTCTGGAGACCTCTGGCGGCAGCCTACCAAGAACA
ACTGGACCGACCGGTGGTACCTCACCCTTACCGAGTCGGCGACACAGTGTGGGTCCGCCGACACCAGACT
AAGAACCTAGAACCTCGCTGGAAAGGACCTTACACAGTCCTGCTGACCACCCCCACCGCCCTCAAAGTAG
ACGGCATCGCAGCTTGGATACACGCCGCCCACGTGAAGGCTGCCGACCCCGGGGGTGGACCATCCTCTAG
ACTGCCGCCACCATGGTGAGCAAGGGCGAGGAGGATAACATGGCCATCATCAAGGAGTTCATGCGCTTCA
AGGTGCACATGGAGGGCTCCGTGAACGGCCACGAGTTCGAGATCGAGGGCGAGGGCGAGGGCCGCCCCTA
CGAGGGCACCCAGACCGCCAAGCTGAAGGTGACCAAGGGTGGCCCCCTGCCCTTCGCCTGGGACATCCTG
TCCCCTCAGTTCATGTACGGCTCCAAGGCCTACGTGAAGCACCCCGCCGACATCCCCGACTACTTGAAGC
TGTCCTTCCCCGAGGGCTTCAAGTGGGAGCGCGTGATGAACTTCGAGGACGGCGGCGTGGTGACCGTGAC
CCAGGACTCCTCCCTGCAGGACGGCGAGTTCATCTACAAGGTGAAGCTGCGCGGCACCAACTTCCCCTCC
GACGGCCCCGTAATGCAGAAGAAGACCATGGGCTGGGAGGCCTCCTCCGAGCGGATGTACCCCGAGGACG
GCGCCCTGAAGGGCGAGATCAAGCAGAGGCTGAAGCTGAAGGACGGCGGCCACTACGACGCTGAGGTCAA
GACCACCTACAAGGCCAAGAAGCCCGTGCAGCTGCCCGGCGCCTACAACGTCAACATCAAGTTGGACATC
ACCTCCCACAACGAGGACTACACCATCGTGGAACAGTACGAACGCGCCGAGGGCCGCCACTCCACCGGCG
GCATGGACGAGCTGTACAAGTCCGGACTCAGATCTCGAGCTCAAGCTTCCCATCAACCTCTCAGCTGCCT
CACTGAAAAGGAGGACAGCCCCAGTGAAAGCACAGGAAATGGACCCCCCCACCTGGCCCACCCAAACCTG
GACACGTTTACCCCGGAGGAGCTGCTGCAGCAGATGAAAGAGCTCCTGACCGAGAACCACCAGCTGAAAG
AAGCCATGAAGCTAAATAATCAAGCCATGAAAGGGAGATTTGAGGAGCTTTCGGCCTGGACAGAGAAACA
GAAGGAAGAACGCCAGTTTTTTGAGATACAGAGCAAAGAAGCAAAAGAGCGTCTAATGGCCTTGAGTCAT
GAGAATGAGAAATTGAAGGAAGAGCTTGGAAAACTAAAAGGGAAATCAGAAAGGTCATCTGAGGACCCCA
CTGATGACTCCAGGCTTCCCAGGGCCGAAGCGGAGCAGGAAAAGGACCAGCTCAGGACCCAGGTGGTGAG
GCTACAAGCAGAGAAGGCAGACCTGTTGGGCATCGTGTCTGAACTGCAGCTCAAGCTGAACTCCAGCGGC
TCCTCAGAAGATTCCTTTGTTGAAATTAGGATGGCTGAAGGAGAAGCAGAAGGGTCAGTAAAAGAAATCA
AGCATAGTCCTGGGCCCACGAGAACAGTCTCCACTGGCACGGCATTGTCTAAATATAGGAGCAGATCTGC
AGATGGGGCCAAGAATTACTTCGAACATGAGGAGTTAACTGTGAGCCAGCTCCTGCTGTGCCTAAGGGAA
GGGAATCAGAAGGTGGAGAGACTTGAAGTTGCACTCAAGGAGGCCAAAGAAAGAGTTTCAGATTTTGAAA
AGAAAACAAGTAATCGTTCTGAGATTGAAACCCAGACAGAGGGGAGCACAGAGAAAGAGAATGATGAAGA
GAAAGGCCCGGAGACTGTTGGAAGCGAAGTGGAAGCACTGAACCTCCAGGTGACATCTCTGTTTAAGGAG
CTTCAAGAGGCTCATACAAAACTCAGCGAAGCTGAGCTAATGAAGAAGAGACTTCAAGAAAAGTGTCAGG
CCCTTGAAAGGAAAAATTCTGCAATTCCATCAGAGTTGAATGAAAAGCAAGAGCTTGTTTATACTAACAA
AAAGTTAGAGCTACAAGTGGAAAGCATGCTATCAGAAATCAAAATGGAACAGGCTAAAACAGAGGATGAA
AAGTCCAAATTAACTGTGCTACAGATGACACACAACAAGCTTCTTCAAGAACATAATAATGCATTGAAAA
CAATTGAGGAACTAACAAGAAAAGAGTCAGAAAAAGTGGACAGGGCAGTGCTGAAGGAACTGAGTGAAAA
ACTGGAACTGGCAGAGAAGGCTCTGGCTTCCAAACAGCTGCAAATGGATGAAATGAAGCAAACCATTGCC
AAGCAGGAAGAGGACCTGGAAACCATGACCATCCTCAGGGCTCAGATGGAAGTTTACTGTTCTAATTTTC
ATGCTGAAAGAGCAGCGAGAGAGAAAATTCATGAGGAAAAGGAGCAACTGGCATTGCAGCTGGCAGTTCT
GCTGAAAGAGAATGATGCTTTCGAAGACGGAGGCAGGCAGTCCTTGATGGAGATGCAGAGTCGTCATGGG
GCGAGAACAAGTGACTCTGACCAGCAGGCTTACCTTGTTCAAAGAGGAGCTGAGGACAGGGACTGGCGGC
AACAGCGGAATATTCCGATTCATTCCTGCCCCAAGTGTGGAGAGGTTCTGCCTGACATAGACACGTTACA
GATTCACGTGATGGATTGCATCATTTAAGGATCCACCGGATCTAGATAACTGATCACGATAAAATAAAAG
ATTTTATTTAGTCTCCAGAAAAAGGGGGGAATGAAAGACCCCACCTGTAGGTTTGGCAAGCTAGCTTAAG
TAACGCCATTTTGCAAGGCATGGAAAAATACATAACTGAGAATAGAGAAGTTCAGATCAAGGTCAGGAAC
AGATGGAACAGCTGAATATGGGCCAAACAGGATATCTGTGGTAAGCAGTTCCTGCCCCGGCTCAGGGCCA
AGAACAGATGGAACAGCTGAATATGGGCCAAACAGGATATCTGTGGTAAGCAGTTCCTGCCCCGGCTCAG
GGCCAAGAACAGATGGTCCCCAGATGCGGTCCAGCCCTCAGCAGTTTCTAGAGAACCATCAGATGTTTCC
AGGGTGCCCCAAGGACCTGAAATGACCCTGTGCCTTATTTGAACTAACCAATCAGTTCGCTTCTCGCTTC
TGTTCGCGCGCTTCTGCTCCCCGAGCTCAATAAAAGAGCCCACAACCCCTCACTCGGGGCGCCAGTCCTC
CGATTGACTGAGTCGCCCGGGTACCCGTGTATCCAATAAACCCTCTTGCAGTTGCATCCGACTTGTGGTC
TCGCTGTTCCTTGGGAGGGTCTCCTCTGAGTGATTGACTACCCGTCAGCGGGGGTCTTTCACATGCAGCA
TGTATCAAAATTAATTTGGTTTTTTTTCTTAAGTATTTACATTAAATGGCCATAGTTGCATTAATGAATC
GGCCAACGCGCGGGGAGAGGCGGTTTGCGTATTGGGCGCTCTTCCGCTTCCTCGCTCACTGACTCGCTGC
GCTCGGTCGTTCGGCTGCGGCGAGCGGTATCAGCTCACTCAAAGGCGGTAATACGGTTATCCACAGAATC
AGGGGATAACGCAGGAAAGAACATGTGAGCAAAAGGCCAGCAAAAGGCCAGGAACCGTAAAAAGGCCGCG
TTGCTGGCGTTTTTCCATAGGCTCCGCCCCCCTGACGAGCATCACAAAAATCGACGCTCAAGTCAGAGGT
GGCGAAACCCGACAGGACTATAAAGATACCAGGCGTTTCCCCCTGGAAGCTCCCTCGTGCGCTCTCCTGT
TCCGACCCTGCCGCTTACCGGATACCTGTCCGCCTTTCTCCCTTCGGGAAGCGTGGCGCTTTCTCATAGC
TCACGCTGTAGGTATCTCAGTTCGGTGTAGGTCGTTCGCTCCAAGCTGGGCTGTGTGCACGAACCCCCCG
TTCAGCCCGACCGCTGCGCCTTATCCGGTAACTATCGTCTTGAGTCCAACCCGGTAAGACACGACTTATC
GCCACTGGCAGCAGCCACTGGTAACAGGATTAGCAGAGCGAGGTATGTAGGCGGTGCTACAGAGTTCTTG
AAGTGGTGGCCTAACTACGGCTACACTAGAAGAACAGTATTTGGTATCTGCGCTCTGCTGAAGCCAGTTA
CCTTCGGAAAAAGAGTTGGTAGCTCTTGATCCGGCAAACAAACCACCGCTGGTAGCGGTGGTTTTTTTGT
TTGCAAGCAGCAGATTACGCGCAGAAAAAAAGGATCTCAAGAAGATCCTTTGATCTTTTCTACGGGGTCT
GACGCTCAGTGGAACGAAAACTCACGTTAAGGGATTTTGGTCATGAGATTATCAAAAAGGATCTTCACCT
AGATCCTTTTGCGGCCGGCCGCAAATCAATCTAAAGTATATATGAGTAAACTTGGTCTGACAGTTACCAA
TGCTTAATCAGTGAGGCACCTATCTCAGCGATCTGTCTATTTCGTTCATCCATAGTTGCCTGACTCCCCG
TCGTGTAGATAACTACGATACGGGAGGGCTTACCATCTGGCCCCAGTGCTGCAATGATACCGCGAGACCC
ACGCTCACCGGCTCCAGATTTATCAGCAATAAACCAGCCAGCCGGAAGGGCCGAGCGCAGAAGTGGTCCT
GCAACTTTATCCGCCTCCATCCAGTCTATTAATTGTTGCCGGGAAGCTAGAGTAAGTAGTTCGCCAGTTA
ATAGTTTGCGCAACGTTGTTGCCATTGCTACAGGCATCGTGGTGTCACGCTCGTCGTTTGGTATGGCTTC
ATTCAGCTCCGGTTCCCAACGATCAAGGCGAGTTACATGATCCCCCATGTTGTGCAAAAAAGCGGTTAGC
TCCTTCGGTCCTCCGATCGTTGTCAGAAGTAAGTTGGCCGCAGTGTTATCACTCATGGTTATGGCAGCAC
TGCATAATTCTCTTACTGTCATGCCATCCGTAAGATGCTTTTCTGTGACTGGTGAGTACTCAACCAAGTC
ATTCTGAGAATAGTGTATGCGGCGACCGAGTTGCTCTTGCCCGGCGTCAATACGGGATAATACCGCGCCA
CATAGCAGAACTTTAAAAGTGCTCATCATTGGAAAACGTTCTTCGGGGCGAAAACTCTCAAGGATCTTAC
CGCTGTTGAGATCCAGTTCGATGTAACCCACTCGTGCACCCAACTGATCTTCAGCATCTTTTACTTTCAC
CAGCGTTTCTGGGTGAGCAAAAACAGGAAGGCAAAATGCCGCAAAAAAGGGAATAAGGGCGACACGGAAA
TGTTGAATACTCATACTCTTCCTTTTTCAATATTATTGAAGCATTTATCAGGGTTATTGTCTCATGAGCG
GATACATATTTGAATGTATTTAGAAAAATAAACAAATAGGGGTTCCGCGCACATTTCCCCGAAAAGTGCC
ACCAGCTTTGCTCTTAGGAGTTTCCTAATACATCCCAAACTCAAATATATAAAGCATTTGACTTGTTCTA
TGCCCTAGGGGGCGGGGGGAAGCTAAGCCAGCTTTTTTTAACATTTAAAATGTGGTAATGACTCCAACTT
ATTGATAGTGTTTTATGTTCAGATAATGCCCGATGACTTTGTCATGCAGCTCCACCGATTTTGAGAACGA
CAGCGACTTCCGTCCCAGCCGTGCCAGGTGCTGCCTCAGATTCAGGTTATGCCGCTCAATTCGCTGCGTA
TATCGCTTGCTGATTACGTGCAGCTTTCCCTTCAGGCGGGATTCATACAGCGGCCAGCCATCCGTCATCC
ATATCACCACGTCAAAGGGTGACAGCAGGCTCATAAGACGCCCCAGCGTCGCCATAGTGCGTTCACCGAA
TACGTGCGCAACAACCGTCTTCCGGAGACTGTCATACGCGTAAAACAGCCAGCGCTGGCGCGATTTAGCC
CCGACATAGCCCCACTGTTCGTCCATTTCCGCGCAGACGATGACGTCACTGCCCGGCTGTATGCGCGAGG
TTACCGACTGCGGCCTGAGTTTTTTAAGTGACGTAAAATCGTGTTGAGGCCAACGCCCATAATGCGGGCT
GTTGCCCGGCATCCAACGCCATTCATGGCCATATCAATGATTTTCTGGTGCGTACCGGGTTGAGAAGCGG
TGTAAGTGAACTGCAGTTGCCATGTTTTACGGCAGTGAGAGCAGAGATAGCGCTGATGTCCGGCGGTGCT
TTTGCCGTTACGCACCACCCCGTCAGTAGCTGAACAGGAGGGACAGCTGATAGAAACAGAAGCCACTGGA
GCACCTCAAAAACACCATCATACACTAAATCAGTAAGTTGGCAGCATCACCTTAAAATGTTAATTCCATT
TTAAATGCACAGATGTTTTTATTTCATAAGGGTTT
Features (pLannotate 1.2.2; 14 found; start..end, strand, type, name):
    228..819     +  LTR            LTR: long terminal repeat from Moloney murine leukemia virus
    882..1239    +  misc_feature   MMLV Ψ: packaging signal of Moloney murine leukemia virus (MMLV)
   1304..1720    +  CDS            gag (truncated): truncated Moloney murine leukemia virus (MMLV) gag gene lacking the start codon
   1730..2104    +  misc_feature   pol region: Moloney murine leukemia virus (MMLV) pol region containing the splice acceptor site
   2113..2820    +  CDS            mCherry: mCherry is a basic (constitutively fluorescent) red fluorescent protein published in 2004, derived from Discosoma sp.. It is reported to be a very rapidly-maturing monomer with low acid sensitivity.
   2821..2849    +  misc_feature   MCS (fragment): multiple cloning site
   2848..4575    +  CDS            OPTN: OPTN_HUMAN - Also known as FIP2, GLC1E, HIP7, HYPL, NRP. Experimental evidence at protein level: Swiss-Prot protein existence level 1. (Microbial infection) May constitute a cellular target for adenovirus E3 14.7 and Bluetongue virus protein NS3 to inhibit innate immune response. From Homo sapiens (Human).
   4650..4771    +  LTR            3' LTR (ΔU3) (fragment): self-inactivating 3' long terminal repeat (LTR) from Moloney murine leukemia virus
   4772..5241    +  LTR            LTR: long terminal repeat from Moloney murine leukemia virus
   5307..5359    -  CDS            lacI (fragment): lac repressor; lacI; The lac repressor binds to the lac operator to inhibit transcription in E. coli. This inhibition can be relieved by adding lactose or isopropyl-β-D-thiogalactopyranoside (IPTG).
   5542..6130    -  rep_origin     ori: high-copy-number ColE1/pMB1/pBR322/pUC origin of replication
   6294..7154    -  CDS            AmpR: β-lactamase; bla; confers resistance to ampicillin, carbenicillin, and related antibiotics
   7155..7259    -  promoter       AmpR promoter: bla
   7404..8171    -  mobile_element IS1: prokaryotic transposable element IS1
