[The description below was written by a language model from this plasmid's Addgene catalogue record and pLannotate feature annotations shown in this document.]
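Description:
pBMN mCherry-OPTN(D474N) is a Moloney murine leukemia virus (MMLV)-based retroviral vector for expressing a ubiquitin-binding-domain mutant of human Optineurin (OPTN) in mammalian cells. In bacteria it is maintained as a high-copy plasmid through a ColE1/pUC-type origin and selected with ampicillin via the β-lactamase gene and its native promoter. The annotated sequence (about 8.2 kb) also contains a short lacI fragment and an IS1 prokaryotic transposable element in the backbone. Neither has any stated role in the construct, and the record does not say how the IS1 element came to be there.

The viral portion begins with a 5′ MMLV LTR, followed by the Ψ packaging signal, a truncated gag region lacking its start codon and a pol segment carrying the splice acceptor. Together these elements allow the transcript to be packaged into retroviral particles when the viral proteins are supplied in trans, and they support expression after integration. No separate internal promoter is annotated, so transcription of the payload presumably comes from the 5′ LTR. The payload is a single fusion reading frame: mCherry, a monomeric red fluorescent protein, joined through a short multiple-cloning-site remnant to the N-terminus of the roughly 1.7 kb OPTN coding sequence carrying the D474N substitution. The insert was assembled by Gibson cloning. A 3′ LTR closes the proviral unit; part of it is labelled as a ΔU3 fragment, but the adjoining annotation is a standard MMLV LTR. No mammalian drug-selection marker is annotated, so the mCherry fluorescence would be the means of identifying transduced cells. The associated work concerns recruitment of Optineurin and NDP52 during mitophagy, which fits use of this construct to follow the localisation of OPTN whose ubiquitin-binding domain is mutated.
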