Addgene plasmid #119683: pBMN mCherry-OPTN(D474N)
Purpose: For mammalian expression of UBD mutant OPTN
Depositing lab: Michael Lazarou. Depositing organization: Monash University. Publication: LC3/GABARAPs drive ubiquitin-independent recruitment of Optineurin and NDP52 to amplify mitophagy. Padman BS, Nguyen TN, Uoselis L, Skulsuppaisarn M, Nguyen LK, Lazarou M. Nat Commun. 2019 Jan 24;10(1):408. doi: 10.1038/s41467-019-08335-6. PubMed 30679426.
Backbone
  Vector backbone: pBMN
  Vector type: Mammalian Expression, Retroviral
Growth in bacteria
  Bacterial resistance: Ampicillin, 100 μg/mL
  Growth temperature: 37°C
  Growth strain: NEB Stable
  Copy number: High Copy
Gene/Insert
  Gene/Insert name: OPTN
  Species: H. sapiens (human)
  Insert size (bp): 1727
  Mutation: D474N
  Entrez Gene: OPTN (a.k.a. ALS12, FIP2, GLC1E, HIP7, HYPL, NRP, TFIIIA-INTP)
  Tag / fusion protein: mCherry (N terminal on insert)
  Cloning method: Gibson Cloning
Terms and licenses: Academic/Nonprofit Terms; Industry Terms: Not Available to Industry
How to cite: pBMN mCherry-OPTN(D474N) was a gift from Michael Lazarou (Addgene plasmid # 119683 ; http://n2t.net/addgene:119683 ; RRID:Addgene_119683)
